>Addgene plasmid #16766 | XE156 delta LZ-XDpr-CS2+ | addgene partial sequence | sequence record 23379 | SP6 5'-ATTTAGGTGACACTATAG-3'
NTNNTCTTTGCGGACCATCGATTCGAATTCCGTCACCATGACAGAAGAGCATCTGGAGACAGACAGCCGA
CCCAGTTCAGGATTTTATGAGCTGAGTGATGGGACTTCAGGATCCCTCTCCAATTCCTCCAACTCAGTGT
TCAGCGAATGTTTATCCAGCTGCCACTCCAGCACCTGCTTTTGCAACCCCTTGGAAACATCATTAAACCT
CACAGATGGTCAAGCAAAGTCTGCAGACGACTTTCTTGAATGGCTGGACTACAGAGAAAGTCAACATGAA
ACTGGCACAGTTCGCCGCTCCTTTTCTGCACCACATTCCAACTCTGTCGACATTGGGGCAGATGTGCACC
CCAAATATCAGTGTGACCTGGTATCTAAAAATGGTAATGATATCTATCGTTACCCCAGCCCACTTCATGC
AGTAGCTGTGCAGAGTCCTATGTTTCTGCTTTCTGTCATGGGCAACATAAAGGCAGAGGAACCAGAGGAG
GGGATTGACCACAATGATAACGATGACTGTATAGTGCCTGAACTAGACCACTTAAAAGACGAGGACTCTT
TTCTCCATCAGAGCAGCCTGTGTTCTTTACCACTTTCTTCCGCGAAAAAAATGGATGGTTACATTTTAAG
CATCATACAGAAAAAAGCACATCCTGTAAGGACTAACAAACCAAGGACTAGTGTCAATGCTGACCCAGGC
AAAGGGATTTTACGACATGGGAGTATGTGTGTCAAACAGACTGGTGGGGTTTCTCAAAGCAACGCAGTTA
ACCTGAAAAAATNCTAAACNAAACATG
