[The description below was written by a language model from this plasmid's Addgene catalogue record.]
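Description:
XE156 delta LZ-XDpr-CS2+ is a Xenopus expression plasmid built on the pCS2+ backbone (about 4.1 kb without insert). It is propagated as a high-copy plasmid in E. coli under ampicillin selection. The record contains no feature table, so individual backbone elements are not itemised. pCS2+ is nonetheless a standard multipurpose vector in which the insert sits downstream of an SP6 phage promoter, consistent with the SP6 primer listed for 5′ sequencing. This arrangement allows in vitro synthesis of sense mRNA. pCS2+ also generally carries a CMV-derived promoter and an SV40 polyadenylation signal for direct expression in vertebrate cells.

The insert is a truncated form of Xenopus laevis Dapper (Dpr, gene dact1-b, also known as Frodo), derived from a full-length Dapper clone. It lacks the first 129 amino acids, a region that includes the leucine zipper. No epitope tag or reporter fusion is recorded. The insert was introduced by restriction enzyme cloning. The depositor notes that the XbaI site is Dam-methylated, and so would be blocked in plasmid prepared from standard Dam-positive strains. The depositor also notes that the plasmid can be linearised with NotI or Asp718, which fits its use as a template for run-off transcription.

Dapper was described in the associated study as a Dishevelled-associated antagonist of beta-catenin and JNK signalling that is required for notochord formation. This deletion construct most plausibly serves structure–function analysis, testing the contribution of the N-terminal leucine zipper region to Dapper activity, for example by mRNA injection into Xenopus embryos. The record itself does not spell out the specific experiments.
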