Addgene plasmid #16766: XE156 delta LZ-XDpr-CS2+
Depositing lab: Randall Moon. Depositing organization: University of Washington. Publication: Dapper, a Dishevelled-associated antagonist of beta-catenin and JNK signaling, is required for notochord formation. Cheyette BN, Waxman JS, Miller JR, Takemaru K, Sheldahl LC, Khlebtsova N, Fox EP, Earnest T, Moon RT. Dev Cell. 2002 Apr. 2(4):449-61. 10.1016/S1534-5807(02)00140-5 PubMed 11970895.
Backbone
  Vector backbone: pCS2+
  Backbone size w/o insert (bp): 4095
  Vector type: Xenopus Expression
Growth in bacteria
  Bacterial resistance: Ampicillin, 100 μg/mL
  Growth temperature: 37°C
  Growth strain: DH5alpha
  Copy number: High Copy
Gene/Insert
  Gene/Insert name: delta LZ-XDpr (alt names: dapper; dpr)
  Species: X. laevis (frog)
  Mutation: deletion of first 129 amino acids, including the leucine zipper
  Entrez Gene: dact1-b (a.k.a. dpr, dpr1, dact1, frodo, hdpr1, Dapper, thyex3, dapper1)
  Cloning method: Restriction Enzyme
  Sequencing primers: 5′ SP6
Terms and licenses: Academic/Nonprofit Terms; Industry Terms: Not Available to Industry
Depositor comments: Full length Xenopus Dapper (clone XE151), with deletion of first 129 amino acids, including the leucine zipper in pCS2+. Xba1 site is DAM methylated. Notes for Use: Linearize with either Not1 or Asp718. Reference: B. Cheyette et al. (2002). Developmental Cell 2: 449-461.
How to cite: XE156 delta LZ-XDpr-CS2+ was a gift from Randall Moon (Addgene plasmid # 16766 ; http://n2t.net/addgene:16766 ; RRID:Addgene_16766)
